>Addgene plasmid #148250 | pT7-V5-SBP-C1-HseIF4EBP1-TTSTtoEEEE_AA | depositor full sequence | sequence record 290698 | Full Sequence
TAGTTATTAATAGTAATCAATTACGGGGTCATTAGTTCATAGCCCATATATGGAGTTCCGCGTTACATAA
CTTACGGTAAATGGCCCGCCTGGCTGACCGCCCAACGACCCCCGCCCATTGACGTCAATAATGACGTATG
TTCCCATAGTAACGCCAATAGGGACTTTCCATTGACGTCAATGGGTGGAGTATTTACGGTAAACTGCCCA
CTTGGCAGTACATCAAGTGTATCATATGCCAAGTACGCCCCCTATTGACGTCAATGACGGTAAATGGCCC
GCCTGGCATTATGCCCAGTACATGACCTTATGGGACTTTCCTACTTGGCAGTACATCTACGTATTAGTCA
TCGCTATTACCATGGTGATGCGGTTTTGGCAGTACATCAATGGGCGTGGATAGCGGTTTGACTCACGGGG
ATTTCCAAGTCTCCACCCCATTGACGTCAATGGGAGTTTGTTTTGGCACCAAAATCAACGGGACTTTCCA
AAATGTCGTAACAACTCCGCCCCATTGACGCAAATGGGCGGTAGGCGTGTACGGTGGGAGGTCTATATAA
GCAGAGCTCTCTGGCTAACTAGAGAACCCACTGCTTACTGGCTTATCGAAATTAATACGACTCACTATAG
GGAGACCCAAGCTCTAGCGCTACCGGTCGCCACCATGGGTAAGCCTATCCCTAACCCTCTCCTCGGTCTC
GATTCTACGCCCGGAAGCGGTAGCGGTACGATGGACGAGAAGACCACCGGCTGGGGGGGCGGCCACGTGG
TGGAGGGCCTGGCCGGCGAGCTGGAGCAGCTGCGGGCCAGGCTGGAGCACCACCCTCAGGGCCAGCGGGA
GCCCAGATCTCGAGCTATGTCCGGGGGCAGCAGCTGCAGCCAGACCCCAAGCCGGGCCATCCCCGCCACT
CGCCGGGTGGTGCTCGGCGACGGCGTGCAGCTCCCGCCCGGGGACTACAGCACGGAGCCCGGCGGCACGC
TCTTCAGCACCGAGCCGGGAGGTACCAGGATCATCTATGACCGGAAATTCCTGATGGAGTGTCGGAACGA
GCCTGTGACCAAAGAGCCCCCAAGGGATCTGCCCACCATTCCGGGGGTCACCAGCCCTTCCAGTGATGAG
CCCCCCATGGAAGCCAGCCAGAGCCACCTGCGCAATAGCCCAGAAGATAAGCGGGCGGGCGGTGAAGAGT
CACAGTTTGAGATGGACATTTAAGGATCCACCGGATCTAGATAACTGATCATAATCAGCCATACCACATT
TGTAGAGGTTTTACTTGCTTTAAAAAACCTCCCACACCTCCCCCTGAACCTGAAACATAAAATGAATGCA
ATTGTTGTTGTTAACTTGTTTATTGCAGCTTATAATGGTTACAAATAAAGCAATAGCATCACAAATTTCA
CAAATAAAGCATTTTTTTCACTGCATTCTAGTTGTGGTTTGTCCAAACTCATCAATGTATCTTAACGCGT
AAATTGTAAGCGTTAATATTTTGTTAAAATTCGCGTTAAATTTTTGTTAAATCAGCTCATTTTTTAACCA
ATAGGCCGAAATCGGCAAAATCCCTTATAAATCAAAAGAATAGACCGAGATAGGGT
[37 nt withheld, positions 1597-1633]
AAAGAACGTGGACTCCAACGTCAAAGG
[49 nt withheld, positions 1661-1709]
T
[91 nt withheld, positions 1711-1801]
G
[124 nt withheld, positions 1803-1926]
CAGGTGGCACTTTTCGGGGAAATGTGCGCGGAACCCCTATTTGTTTATTTTTCTAAATACATTCAAATAT
GTATCCGCTCATGAGACAATAACCCTGATAAATGCTTCAATAATATTGAAAAAGGAAGAGTCCTGAGGCG
GAAAGAACCAGCTGTGGAATGTGTGTCAGTTAGGGTGTGGAAAGTCCCCAGGCTCCCCAGCAGGCAGAAG
TATGCAAAGCATGCATCTCAATTAGTCAGCAACCAGGTGTGGAAAGTCCCCAGGCTCCCCAGCAGGCAGA
AGTATGCAAAGCATGCATCTCAATTAGTCAGCAACCATAGTCCCGCCCCTAACTCCGCCCATCCCGCCCC
TAACTCCGCCCAGTTCCGCCCATTCTCCGCCCCATGGCTGACTAATTTTTTTTATTTATGCAGAGGCCGA
GGCCGCCTCGGCCTCTGAGCTATTCCAGAAGTAGTGAGGAGGCTTTTTTGGAGGCCTAGGCTTTTGCAAA
GATCGATCAAGAGACAGGATGAGGATCGTTTCGCATGATTGAACAAGATGGATTGCACGCAGGTTCTCCG
GCCGCTTGGGTGGAGAGGCTATTCGGCTATGACTGGGCACAACAGACAATCGGCTGCTCTGATGCCGCCG
TGTTCCGGCTGTCAGCGCAGGGGCGCCCGGTTCTTTTTGTCAAGACCGACCTGTCCGGTGCCCTGAATGA
ACTGCAAGACGAGGCAGCGCGGCTATCGTGGCTGGCCACGACGGGCGTTCCTTGCGCAGCTGTGCTCGAC
GTTGTCACTGAAGCGGGAAGGGACTGGCTGCTATTGGGCGAAGTGCCGGGGCAGGATCTCCTGTCATCTC
ACCTTGCTCCTGCCGAGAAAGTATCCATCATGGCTGATGCAATGCGGCGGCTGCATACGCTTGATCCGGC
TACCTGCCCATTCGACCACCAAGCGAAACATCGCATCGAGCGAGCACGTACTCGGATGGAAGCCGGTCTT
GTCGATCAGGATGATCTGGACGAAGAGCATCAGGGGCTCGCGCCAGCCGAACTGTTCGCCAGGCTCAAGG
CGAGCATGCCCGACGGCGAGGATCTCGTCGTGACCCATGGCGATGCCTGCTTGCCGAATATCATGGTGGA
AAATGGCCGCTTTTCTGGATTCATCGACTGTGGCCGGCTGGGTGTGGCGGACCGCTATCAGGACATAGCG
TTGGCTACCCGTGATATTGCTGAAGAGCTTGGCGGCGAATGGGCTGACCGCTTCCTCGTGCTTTACGGTA
TCGCCGCTCCCGATTCGCAGCGCATCGCCTTCTATCGCCTTCTTGACGAGTTCTTCTGAGCGGGACTCTG
GGGTTCGAAATGACCGACCAAGCGACGCCCAACCTGCCATCACGAGATTTCGATTCCACCGCCGCCTTCT
ATGAAAGGTTGGGCTTCGGAATCGTTTTCCGGGACGCCGGCTGGATGATCCTCCAGCGCGGGGATCTCAT
GCTGGAGTTCTTCGCCCACCCTAGGGGGAGGCTAACTGAAACACGGAAGGAGACAATACCGGAAGGAACC
CGCGCTATGACGGCAATAAAAAGACAGAATAAAACGCACGGTGTTGGGTCGTTTGTTCATAAACGCGGGG
TTCGGTCCCAGGGCTGGCACTCTGTCGATACCCCACCGAGACCCCATTGGGGCCAATACGCCCGCGTTTC
TTCCTTTTCCCCACCCCACCCCCCAAGTTCGGGTGAAGGCCCAGGGCTCGCAGCCAACGTCGGGGCGGCA
GGCCCTGCCATAGCCTCAGGTTACTCATATATACTTTAGATTGATTTAAAACTTCATTTTTAATTTAAAA
GGATCTAGGTGAAGATCCTTTTTGATAATCTCATGACCAAAATCCCTTAACGTGAGTTTTCGTTCCACTG
AGCGTCAGACCCCGTAGAAAAGATCAAAGGATCTTCTTGAGATCCTTTTTTTCTGCGCGTAATCTGCTGC
TTGCAAACAAAAAAACCACCGCTACCAGCGGTGGTTTGTTTGCCGGATCAAGAGCTACCAACTCTTTTTC
CGAAGGTAACTGGCTTCAGCAGAGCGCAGATACCAAATACTGTCCTTCTAGTGTAGCCGTAGTTAGGCCA
CCACTTCAAGAACTCTGTAGCACCGCCTACATACCTCGCTCTGCTAATCCTGTTACCAGTGGCTGCTGCC
AGTGGCGATAAGTCGTGTCTTACCGGGTTGGACTCAAGACGATAGTTACCGGATAAGGCGCAGCGGTCGG
GCTGAACGGGGGGTTCGTGCACACAGCCCAGCTTGGAGCGAACGACCTACACCGAACTGAGATACCTACA
GCGTGAGCTATGAGAAAGCGCCACGCTTCCCGAAGGGAGAAAGGCGGACAGGTATCCGGTAAGCGGCAGG
GTCGGAACAGGAGAGCGCACGAGGGAGCTTCCAGGGGGAAACGCCTGGTATCTTTATAGTCCTGTCGGGT
TTCGCCACCTCTGACTTGAGCGTCGATTTTTGTGATGCTCGTCAGGGGGGCGGAGCCTATGGAAAAACGC
CAGCAACGCGGCCTTTTTACGGTTCCTGGCCTTTTGCTGGCCTTTTGCTCACATGTTCTTTCCTGCGTTA
TCCCCTGATTCTGTGGATAACCGTATTACCGCCATGCAT
Features (pLannotate 1.2.2; 17 found; start..end, strand, type, name):
     61..364     +  enhancer       CMV enhancer: human cytomegalovirus immediate early enhancer
    365..568     +  promoter       CMV promoter: human cytomegalovirus (CMV) immediate early promoter
    564..597     +  LTR            5' LTR (truncated) (fragment): truncated 5' long terminal repeat (LTR) from HIV-1
    613..631     +  promoter       T7 promoter: promoter for bacteriophage T7 RNA polymerase
    668..709     +  CDS            V5 tag: epitope tag from simian virus 5
    731..844     +  CDS            SBP: streptavidin-binding peptide selected from a peptide library; binds streptavidin with nanomolar affinity (Keefe et al., 2001)
    857..1210    +  CDS            EIF4EBP1: 4EBP1_HUMAN - Experimental evidence at protein level: Swiss-Prot protein existence level 1. Repressor of translation initiation that regulates EIF4E activity by preventing its assembly into the eIF4F complex: hypophosphorylated form competes with EIF4G1/EIF4G3 and strongly binds to EIF4E, leading to repress translation. In contrast, hyperphosphorylated form dissociates from EIF4E, allowing interaction between EIF4G1/EIF4G3 and EIF4E, leading to initiation of translation. Mediates the regulation of protein translation by hormones, growth factors and other stimuli that signal through the MAP kin
   1236..1320    +  CDS            large T antigen (fragment): large T antigen from SV40 (simian virus 40)
   1343..1464    +  polyA_signal   SV40 poly(A) signal: SV40 polyadenylation signal
   1498..1926    -  rep_origin     f1 ori (sequence partly withheld): f1 bacteriophage origin of replication; arrow indicates direction of (+) strand synthesis
   1953..2057    +  promoter       AmpR promoter: bla
   2059..2416    +  promoter       SV40 promoter: SV40 enhancer and early promoter
   2451..3245    +  CDS            NeoR/KanR: aminoglycoside phosphotransferase from Tn5; aph(3')-II (or nptII); confers resistance to neomycin, kanamycin, and G418 (Geneticin®)
   3266..3418    +  CDS            ble (fragment): BLE_KLEPN - Experimental evidence at protein level: Swiss-Prot protein existence level 1. Binding protein with a strong affinity to the bleomycin family of antibiotics. Binds to CL990; an antimitotic-antibiotic compound. From Klebsiella pneumoniae.
   3477..3524    +  polyA_signal   HSV TK poly(A) signal: herpes simplex virus thymidine kinase polyadenylation signal (Cole and Stacy, 1985)
   3615..3631    -  polyA_signal   bGH poly(A) signal (fragment): bovine growth hormone polyadenylation signal
   3853..4441    +  rep_origin     ori: high-copy-number ColE1/pMB1/pBR322/pUC origin of replication
