[The description below was written by a language model from this plasmid's Addgene catalogue record and pLannotate feature annotations shown in this document.]
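Description:
pT7-V5-SBP-C1-HseIF4EBP1-TTSTtoEEEE_AA is a 4,555-nt mammalian expression plasmid encoding a tagged, mutant form of human eIF4E-binding protein 1 (EIF4EBP1, 4E-BP1). The record lists the backbone as unknown. It is propagated in E. coli from a high-copy ColE1/pUC-type origin under kanamycin selection and also contains an f1 origin. The single NeoR/KanR gene (Tn5 aminoglycoside phosphotransferase) sits behind tandem bacterial (AmpR/bla) and SV40 enhancer/early promoters and is terminated by the HSV TK polyadenylation signal, so the same marker confers kanamycin resistance in bacteria and could support G418 selection in mammalian cells. Several short annotated fragments (HIV-1 LTR, SV40 large T antigen, ble, bGH poly(A)) are partial matches and are probably incidental backbone remnants rather than functional parts.

The expression cassette is driven by the CMV immediate-early enhancer and promoter, followed by a T7 promoter that would also permit transcription by T7 RNA polymerase. The open reading frame begins with a V5 epitope tag for immunodetection and a streptavidin-binding peptide (SBP) for affinity pulldown on streptavidin, both N-terminal to the 4E-BP1 coding sequence, and the transcript ends at an SV40 poly(A) signal. 4E-BP1 represses cap-dependent translation by binding eIF4E in competition with eIF4G, and releases eIF4E when hyperphosphorylated. The name "TTSTtoEEEE" indicates that three threonines and one serine are replaced by glutamates, consistent with a phosphomimetic variant, although the record does not give the residue positions or explain the "_AA" suffix. The stated purpose is simply mammalian expression of this mutant. The tags make the construct suitable for detection and pulldown studies of 4E-BP1 interactions. The depositor notes that the supplied sequence may be theoretical.
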