Addgene plasmid #148250: pT7-V5-SBP-C1-HseIF4EBP1-TTSTtoEEEE_AA
Purpose: Mammalian Expression of HseIF4EBP1-TTSTtoEEEE
Depositing lab: Elisa Izaurralde. Depositing organization: Max Planck Institute for Developmental Biology.
Backbone
  Vector backbone: Unknown
  Vector type: Mammalian Expression
Growth in bacteria
  Bacterial resistance: Kanamycin, 50 μg/mL
  Growth temperature: 37°C
  Growth strain: DH5alpha
  Copy number: High Copy
Gene/Insert
  Gene/Insert name: HseIF4EBP1-TTSTtoEEEE
  Species: H. sapiens (human)
  Entrez Gene: EIF4EBP1 (a.k.a. 4E-BP1, 4EBP1, BP-1, PHAS-I)
  Cloning method: Unknown
Terms and licenses: Academic/Nonprofit Terms; Industry Terms: Not Available to Industry
Depositor comments: ORF extracted from NCBI:NM_004095.3 or Uniprot.: Q13541 Plasmids from this collection were made available to the research community and donated after the lab closed. Please note that the sequence provided by the depositing laboratory may be theoretical/predicted or based on Sanger sequencing results. There may be discrepancies between sequencing results obtained by Addgene and the depositor sequence. If an Addgene verified sequence is not available, please contact before placing your order to request that our lab fully sequence the plasmid.
How to cite: pT7-V5-SBP-C1-HseIF4EBP1-TTSTtoEEEE_AA was a gift from Elisa Izaurralde (Addgene plasmid # 148250 ; http://n2t.net/addgene:148250 ; RRID:Addgene_148250)
